Addgene plasmid #143132: TFORF1560
Purpose: Lentiviral vector for overexpressing transcription factor ORFs with unique 24-bp barcodes. Barcodes facilitate identification of transcription factors in pooled screens.
Depositing lab: Feng Zhang. Depositing organization: Broad Institute. Publication: A transcription factor atlas of directed differentiation. Joung J, Ma S, Tay T, Geiger-Schuller KR, Kirchgatterer PC, Verdine VK, Guo B, Arias-Garcia MA, Allen WE, Singh A, Kuksenko O, Abudayyeh OO, Gootenberg JS, Fu Z, Macrae RK, Buenrostro JD, Regev A, Zhang F. Cell. 2023 Jan 5;186(1):209-229.e26. doi: 10.1016/j.cell.2022.11.026. PubMed 36608654.
Backbone
  Vector backbone: pLX_TRC317
  Backbone manufacturer: Broad Institute Genetic Perturbation Platform
  Backbone size w/o insert (bp): 8264
  Vector type: Mammalian Expression, Lentiviral
  Selectable markers: Puromycin
Growth in bacteria
  Bacterial resistance: Ampicillin, 100 μg/mL
  Growth temperature: 37°C
  Growth strain: NEB Stable
  Copy number: High Copy
Gene/Insert
  Gene/Insert name: IL18
  Species: H. sapiens (human)
  Insert size (bp): 671
  Entrez Gene: IL18 (a.k.a. IGIF, IL-18, IL-1g, IL1F4)
  Promoter: EF1a
  Cloning method: Unknown
  Sequencing primers: 5′ GGGTGGAGACTGAAGTTAGGCCAG; 3′ CACATAGCGTAAAAGGAGCAACATAG
Terms and licenses: Academic/Nonprofit Terms; Industry Terms: Not Available to Industry
Depositor comments: NM_001243211,XM_011542805,ENST00000524595 . The transcription factor ORF portion of this plasmid was synthesized by Genewiz. Please test multiple small colonies in case of plasmid recombination. To make this collection available in a timely manner, a portion of this collection was not fully sequenced by Addgene. If an Addgene verified full plasmid sequence is not available, please contact us prior to placing an order to request the full sequence.
How to cite: TFORF1560 was a gift from Feng Zhang (Addgene plasmid # 143132 ; http://n2t.net/addgene:143132 ; RRID:Addgene_143132)
