[The description below was written by a language model from this plasmid's Addgene catalogue record and pLannotate feature annotations shown in this document.]
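Description:
TFORF1560 is a lentiviral mammalian expression plasmid built on the pLX_TRC317 backbone. It belongs to a barcoded ORF collection made for overexpressing transcription factors in pooled screens. It is maintained in E. coli through a high-copy ColE1/pUC-type origin with ampicillin resistance (AmpR), and it also carries an f1 origin and remnants of a lac/lacZα cloning region flanked by T7 and T3 promoters. The viral portion has a third-generation, self-inactivating layout. An RSV promoter drives a truncated HIV-1 5' LTR, followed by the Ψ packaging signal with a gag fragment, the Rev response element, a cPPT/CTS, and a ΔU3 3' LTR with a downstream SV40 polyadenylation signal. Packaging functions must therefore be supplied in trans, and the integrated provirus lacks LTR promoter activity.

Two expression units sit within the transfer region. An SV40 early promoter/origin segment precedes a puromycin N-acetyltransferase gene, which allows selection of transduced cells. Downstream, the constitutive human EF-1α promoter drives the insert, annotated as human IL18, and a WPRE follows to enhance transcript stability and expression. IL18 is described in the annotation as a proinflammatory cytokine rather than a classical transcription factor, although it is included in this library. The catalogued insert of 671 bp is longer than the annotated coding region of roughly 570 bp. The difference presumably reflects flanking sequence and the unique 24-bp barcode, which the feature table does not annotate explicitly. A short U6 promoter fragment between the ORF and the WPRE is probably residual sequence or a priming site. The barcode allows the ORF to be identified by sequencing in pooled overexpression and directed-differentiation screens. The depositor notes that the plasmid may be prone to recombination.
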