Features (pLannotate 1.2.2; 31 found; start..end, strand, type, name):
      5..231     +  promoter       RSV promoter: Rous sarcoma virus enhancer/promoter
    232..412     +  LTR            5' LTR (truncated): truncated 5' long terminal repeat (LTR) from HIV-1
    459..584     +  misc_feature   HIV-1 Ψ: packaging signal of human immunodeficiency virus type 1
    568..931     +  CDS            HIV-1 gag (fragment): gag protein from human immunodeficiency virus 1; gag
   1077..1310    +  misc_feature   RRE: The Rev response element (RRE) of HIV-1 allows for Rev-dependent mRNA export from the nucleus to the cytoplasm.
   1687..1713    +  CDS            Rev (fragment): human immunodeficiency virus 1 (HIV-1) Rev protein; rev; enhances nuclear export of unspliced and incompletely spliced viral mRNAs
   1720..1743    +  promoter       SV40 promoter (fragment): SV40 early promoter
   1744..1815    +  promoter       SV40 promoter (fragment): SV40 enhancer and early promoter
   1839..1974    +  rep_origin     SV40 ori: SV40 origin of replication
   2020..2616    +  CDS            PuroR (fragment): puromycin N-acetyltransferase; pac from Streptomyces; confers resistance to puromycin
   2665..2782    +  misc_feature   cPPT/CTS: central polypurine tract and central termination sequence of HIV-1
   2847..2913    +  CDS            small t antigen (fragment): SV40 (simian virus 40) small t antigen
   2920..4098    +  promoter       EF-1α promoter: strong constitutive promoter for human elongation factor EF-1α
   4115..4681    +  CDS            IL18: IL18_HUMAN - Also known as IGIF, IL1F4. Experimental evidence at protein level: Swiss-Prot protein existence level 1. A proinflammatory cytokine primarily involved in polarized T- helper 1 (Th1) cell and natural killer (NK) cell immune responses (Probable). Upon binding to IL18R1 and IL18RAP, forms a signaling ternary complex which activates NF-kappa-B, triggering synthesis of inflammatory mediators (PubMed:14528293, PubMed:25500532). Synergizes with IL12/interleukin-12 to induce IFNG synthesis from T-helper 1 (Th1) cells and natural killer (NK) cells (Probable) (PubMed:10653850). From Homo sa
   4697..4750    +  promoter       U6 promoter (fragment): RNA polymerase III promoter for human U6 snRNA
   4792..5380    +  misc_feature   WPRE: woodchuck hepatitis virus posttranscriptional regulatory element
   5431..5450    +  misc_feature   cPPT/CTS (fragment): central polypurine tract and central termination sequence of HIV-1
   5452..5685    +  LTR            3' LTR (ΔU3): self-inactivating 3' long terminal repeat (LTR) from HIV-1
   5763..5884    +  polyA_signal   SV40 poly(A) signal: SV40 polyadenylation signal
   5924..6059    +  rep_origin     SV40 ori: SV40 origin of replication
   6080..6098    -  promoter       T7 promoter: promoter for bacteriophage T7 RNA polymerase
   6106..6261    +  CDS            lacZα (fragment): LacZα fragment of β-galactosidase; lacZ fragment
   6266..6694    +  rep_origin     f1 ori (sequence partly withheld): f1 bacteriophage origin of replication; arrow indicates direction of (+) strand synthesis
   6747..6851    +  promoter       AmpR promoter: bla
   6852..7712    +  CDS            AmpR: β-lactamase; bla; confers resistance to ampicillin, carbenicillin, and related antibiotics
   7883..8471    +  rep_origin     ori: high-copy-number ColE1/pMB1/pBR322/pUC origin of replication
   8654..8746    +  CDS            lacI (fragment): lac repressor; lacI; The lac repressor binds to the lac operator to inhibit transcription in E. coli. This inhibition can be relieved by adding lactose or isopropyl-β-D-thiogalactopyranoside (IPTG).
   8759..8780    +  protein_bind   CAP binding site: CAP binding activates transcription in the presence of cAMP. E. coli catabolite activator protein
   8795..8825    +  promoter       lac promoter: promoter for the E. coli lac operon
   8833..8849    +  protein_bind   lac operator: The lac repressor binds to the lac operator to inhibit transcription in E. coli. This inhibition can be relieved by adding lactose or isopropyl-β-D-thiogalactopyranoside (IPTG). lac repressor encoded by lacI
   8894..8912    +  promoter       T3 promoter: promoter for bacteriophage T3 RNA polymerase
>Addgene plasmid #143132 | TFORF1560 | addgene full sequence | sequence record 397828 | Addgene NGS Result
TTAATGTAGTCTTATGCAATACTCTTGTAGTCTTGCAACATGGTAACGATGAGTTAGCAACATGCCTTAC
AAGGAGAGAAAAAGCACCGTGCATGCCGATTGGTGGAAGTAAGGTGGTACGATCGTGCCTTATTAGGAAG
GCAACAGACGGGTCTGACATGGATTGGACGAACCACTGAATTGCCGCATTGCAGAGATATTGTATTTAAG
TGCCTAGCTCGATACATAAACGGGTCTCTCTGGTTAGACCAGATCTGAGCCTGGGAGCTCTCTGGCTAAC
TAGGGAACCCACTGCTTAAGCCTCAATAAAGCTTGCCTTGAGTGCTTCAAGTAGTGTGTGCCCGTCTGTT
GTGTGACTCTGGTAACTAGAGATCCCTCAGACCCTTTTAGTCAGTGTGGAAAATCTCTAGCAGTGGCGCC
CGAACAGGGACTTGAAAGCGAAAGGGAAACCAGAGGAGCTCTCTCGACGCAGGACTCGGCTTGCTGAAGC
GCGCACGGCAAGAGGCGAGGGGCGGCGACTGGTGAGTACGCCAAAAATTTTGACTAGCGGAGGCTAGAAG
GAGAGAGATGGGTGCGAGAGCGTCAGTATTAAGCGGGGGAGAATTAGATCGCGATGGGAAAAAATTCGGT
TAAGGCCAGGGGGAAAGAAAAAATATAAATTAAAACATATAGTATGGGCAAGCAGGGAGCTAGAACGATT
CGCAGTTAATCCTGGCCTGTTAGAAACATCAGAAGGCTGTAGACAAATACTGGGACAGCTACAACCATCC
CTTCAGACAGGATCAGAAGAACTTAGATCATTATATAATACAGTAGCAACCCTCTATTGTGTGCATCAAA
GGATAGAGATAAAAGACACCAAGGAAGCTTTAGACAAGATAGAGGAAGAGCAAAACAAAAGTAAGACCAC
CGCACAGCAAGCGGCCGCTGATCTTCAGACCTGGAGGAGGAGATATGAGGGACAATTGGAGAAGTGAATT
ATATAAATATAAAGTAGTAAAAATTGAACCATTAGGAGTAGCACCCACCAAGGCAAAGAGAAGAGTGGTG
CAGAGAGAAAAAAGAGCAGTGGGAATAGGAGCTTTGTTCCTTGGGTTCTTGGGAGCAGCAGGAAGCACTA
TGGGCGCAGCGTCAATGACGCTGACGGTACAGGCCAGACAATTATTGTCTGGTATAGTGCAGCAGCAGAA
CAATTTGCTGAGGGCTATTGAGGCGCAACAGCATCTGTTGCAACTCACAGTCTGGGGCATCAAGCAGCTC
CAGGCAAGAATCCTGGCTGTGGAAAGATACCTAAAGGATCAACAGCTCCTGGGGATTTGGGGTTGCTCTG
GAAAACTCATTTGCACCACTGCTGTGCCTTGGAATGCTAGTTGGAGTAATAAATCTCTGGAACAGATTTG
GAATCACACGACCTGGATGGAGTGGGACAGAGAAATTAACAATTACACAAGCTTAATACACTCCTTAATT
GAAGAATCGCAAAACCAGCAAGAAAAGAATGAACAAGAATTATTGGAATTAGATAAATGGGCAAGTTTGT
GGAATTGGTTTAACATAACAAATTGGCTGTGGTATATAAAATTATTCATAATGATAGTAGGAGGCTTGGT
AGGTTTAAGAATAGTTTTTGCTGTACTTTCTATAGTGAATAGAGTTAGGCAGGGATATTCACCATTATCG
TTTCAGACCCACCTCCCAACCCCGAGGGGACCCATGCATTGCATCTCAATTAGTCAGCAACCAGGTGTGG
AAAGTCCCCAGGCTCCCCAGCAGGCAGAAGTATGCAAAGCATGCGTCTCAATTAGTCAGCAACCATAGTC
CCGCCCCTAACTCCGCCCATCCCGCCCCTAACTCCGCCCAGTTCCGCCCATTCTCCGCCCCATGGCTGAC
TAATTTTTTTTATTTATGCAGAGGCCGAGGCCGCCTCGGCCTCTGAGCTATTCCAGAAGTAGTGAGGAGG
CTTTTTTGGAGGCCTAGGCTTTTGCAAAAAGCTTTCTAGAGGTACCACCGGAGCTTACCATGACCGAGTA
CAAGCCCACGGTGCGCCTCGCCACCCGCGACGACGTCCCCAGGGCCGTACGCACCCTCGCCGCCGCGTTC
GCCGACTACCCCGCCACGCGCCACACCGTCGATCCGGACCGCCACATCGAGCGGGTCACCGAGCTGCAAG
AACTCTTCCTCACGCGCGTCGGGCTCGACATCGGCAAGGTGTGGGTCGCGGACGACGGCGCCGCCGTGGC
GGTCTGGACCACGCCGGAGAGCGTCGAAGCGGGGGCGGTGTTCGCCGAGATCGGCCCGCGCATGGCCGAG
TTGAGCGGTTCCCGGCTGGCCGCGCAGCAACAGATGGAAGGCCTCCTGGCGCCGCACCGGCCCAAGGAGC
CCGCGTGGTTCCTGGCCACCGTCGGCGTCTCGCCCGACCACCAGGGCAAGGGTCTGGGCAGCGCCGTCGT
GCTCCCCGGAGTGGAGGCGGCCGAGCGCGCCGGGGTGCCCGCCTTCCTGGAGACCTCCGCGCCCCGCAAC
CTCCCCTTCTACGAGCGGCTCGGCTTCACCGTCACCGCCGACGTCGAGGTGCCCGAAGGACCGCGCACCT
GGTGCATGACCCGCAAGCCCGGTGCCAGTTAACGAATTCTAGATCTTGAGACAAATGGCAGTATTCATCC
ACAATTTTAAAAGAAAAGGGGGGATTGGGGGGTACAGTGCAGGGGAAAGAATAGTAGACATAATAGCAAC
AGACATACAAACTAAAGAATTACAAAAACAAATTACAAAAATTCAAAATTTTCGGGTTTATTACAGGGAC
AGCAGAGATCCACTTTGGCGCCGGCTCGAGGCCTGCAGGTGCAAAGATGGATAAAGTTTTAAACAGAGAG
GAATCTTTGCAGCTAATGGACCTTCTAGGTCTTGAAAGGAGTGGGAATTGGCTCCGGTGCCCGTCAGTGG
GCAGAGCGCACATCGCCCACAGTCCCCGAGAAGTTGGGGGGAGGGGTCGGCAATTGAACCGGTGCCTAGA
GAAGGTGGCGCGGGGTAAACTGGGAAAGTGATGTCGTGTACTGGCTCCGCCTTTTTCCCGAGGGTGGGGG
AGAACCGTATATAAGTGCAGTAGTCGCCGTGAACGTTCTTTTTCGCAACGGGTTTGCCGCCAGAACACAG
GTAAGTGCCGTGTGTGGTTCCCGCGGGCCTGGCCTCTTTACGGGTTATGGCCCTTGCGTGCCTTGAATTA
CTTCCACCTGGCTGCAGTACGTGATTCTTGATCCCGAGCTTCGGGTTGGAAGTGGGTGGGAGAGTTCGAG
GCCTTGCGCTTAAGGAGCCCCTTCGCCTCGTGCTTGAGTTGAGGCCTGGCCTGGGCGCTGGGGCCGCCGC
GTGCGAATCTGGTGGCACCTTCGCGCCTGTCTCGCTGCTTTCGATAAGTCTCTAGCCATTTAAAATTTTT
GATGACCTGCTGCGACGCTTTTTTTCTGGCAAGATAGTCTTGTAAATGCGGGCCAAGATCTGCACACTGG
TATTTCGGTTTTTGGGGCCGCGGGCGGCGACGGGGCCCGTGCGTCCCAGCGCACATGTTCGGCGAGGCGG
GGCCTGCGAGCGCGGCCACCGAGAATCGGACGGGGGTAGTCTCAAGCTGGCCGGCCTGCTCTGGTGCCTG
GCCTCGCGCCGCCGTGTATCGCCCCGCCCTGGGCGGCAAGGCTGGCCCGGTCGGCACCAGTTGCGTGAGC
GGAAAGATGGCCGCTTCCCGGCCCTGCTGCAGGGAGCTCAAAATGGAGGACGCGGCGCTCGGGAGAGCGG
GCGGGTGAGTCACCCACACAAAGGAAAAGGGCCTTTCCGTCCTCAGCCGTCGCTTCATGTGACTCCACGG
AGTACCGGGCGCCGTCCAGGCACCTCGATTAGTTCTCGAGCTTTTGGAGTACGTCGTCTTTAGGTTGGGG
GGAGGGGTTTTATGCGATGGAGTTTCCCCACACTGAGTGGGTGGAGACTGAAGTTAGGCCAGCTTGGCAC
TTGATGTAATTCTCCTTGGAATTTGCCCTTTTTGAGTTTGGATCTTGGTTCATTCTCAAGCCTCAGACAG
TGGTTCAAAGTTTTTTTCTTCCATTTCAGGTGTCGTGAGGCTAGCACCGCCACCATGGCTGCTGAACCAG
TAGAAGACAATTGCATCAACTTTGTGGCAATGAAATTTATTGACAATACGCTTTACTTTATAGAAAACCT
GGAATCAGATTACTTTGGCAAGCTTGAATCTAAATTATCAGTCATAAGAAATTTGAATGACCAAGTTCTC
TTCATTGACCAAGGAAATCGGCCTCTATTTGAAGATATGACTGATTCTGACTGTAGAGATAATGCACCCC
GGACCATATTTATTATAAGTATGTATAAAGATAGCCAGCCTAGAGGTATGGCTGTAACTATCTCTGTGAA
GTGTGAGAAAATTTCAACTCTCTCCTGTGAGAACAAAATTATTTCCTTTAAGGAAATGAATCCTCCTGAT
AACATCAAGGATACAAAAAGTGACATCATATTCTTTCAGAGAAGTGTCCCAGGACATGATAATAAGATGC
AATTTGAATCTTCATCATACGAAGGATACTTTCTAGCTTGTGAAAAAGAGAGAGACCTTTTTAAACTCAT
TTTGAAAAAAGAGGATGAATTGGGGGATAGATCTATAATGTTCACTGTTCAAAACGAAGACTAGTAATGA
ACTAGTCCGTAACTTGAAAGTATTTCGATTTCTTGGCTTTATATATCTTGTGGAAAGGACGAGCAACGCT
GCGAGGATGCGATCCAACGCGTTAAGTCGACAATCAACCTCTGGATTACAAAATTTGTGAAAGATTGACT
GGTATTCTTAACTATGTTGCTCCTTTTACGCTATGTGGATACGCTGCTTTAATGCCTTTGTATCATGCTA
TTGCTTCCCGTATGGCTTTCATTTTCTCCTCCTTGTATAAATCCTGGTTGCTGTCTCTTTATGAGGAGTT
GTGGCCCGTTGTCAGGCAACGTGGCGTGGTGTGCACTGTGTTTGCTGACGCAACCCCCACTGGTTGGGGC
ATTGCCACCACCTGTCAGCTCCTTTCCGGGACTTTCGCTTTCCCCCTCCCTATTGCCACGGCGGAACTCA
TCGCCGCCTGCCTTGCCCGCTGCTGGACAGGGGCTCGGCTGTTGGGCACTGACAATTCCGTGGTGTTGTC
GGGGAAATCATCGTCCTTTCCTTGGCTGCTCGCCTGTGTTGCCACCTGGATTCTGCGCGGGACGTCCTTC
TGCTACGTCCCTTCGGCCCTCAATCCAGCGGACCTTCCTTCCCGCGGCCTGCTGCCGGCTCTGCGGCCTC
TTCCGCGTCTTCGCCTTCGCCCTCAGACGAGTCGGATCTCCCTTTGGGCCGCCTCCCCGCGTCGACTTTA
AGACCAATGACTTACAAGGCAGCTGTAGATCTTAGCCACTTTTTAAAAGAAAAGGGGGGACTGGAAGGGC
TAATTCACTCCCAACGAAGACAAGATCTGCTTTTTGCTTGTACTGGGTCTCTCTGGTTAGACCAGATCTG
AGCCTGGGAGCTCTCTGGCTAACTAGGGAACCCACTGCTTAAGCCTCAATAAAGCTTGCCTTGAGTGCTT
CAAGTAGTGTGTGCCCGTCTGTTGTGTGACTCTGGTAACTAGAGATCCCTCAGACCCTTTTAGTCAGTGT
GGAAAATCTCTAGCAGTACGTATAGTAGTTCATGTCATCTTATTATTCAGTATTTATAACTTGCAAAGAA
ATGAATATCAGAGAGTGAGAGGAACTTGTTTATTGCAGCTTATAATGGTTACAAATAAAGCAATAGCATC
ACAAATTTCACAAATAAAGCATTTTTTTCACTGCATTCTAGTTGTGGTTTGTCCAAACTCATCAATGTAT
CTTATCATGTCTGGCTCTAGCTATCCCGCCCCTAACTCCGCCCATCCCGCCCCTAACTCCGCCCAGTTCC
GCCCATTCTCCGCCCCATGGCTGACTAATTTTTTTTATTTATGCAGAGGCCGAGGCCGCCTCGGCCTCTG
AGCTATTCCAGAAGTAGTGAGGAGGCTTTTTTGGAGGCCTAGGGACGTACCCAATTCGCCCTATAGTGAG
TCGTATTACGCGCGCTCACTGGCCGTCGTTTTACAACGTCGTGACTGGGAAAACCCTGGCGTTACCCAAC
TTAATCGCCTTGCAGCACATCCCCCTTTCGCCAGCTGGCGTAATAGCGAAGAGGCCCGCACCGATCGCCC
TTCCCAACAGTTGCGCAGCCTGAATGGCGAATGGG
[124 nt withheld, positions 6266-6389]
C
[91 nt withheld, positions 6391-6481]
A
[49 nt withheld, positions 6483-6531]
CCTTTGACGTTGGAGTCCACGTTCTTT
[37 nt withheld, positions 6559-6595]
ACCCTATCTCGGTCTATTCTTTTGATTTATAAGGGATTTTGCCGATTTCGGCCTATTGGTTAAAAAATGA
GCTGATTTAACAAAAATTTAACGCGAATTTTAACAAAATATTAACGCTTACAATTTAGGTGGCACTTTTC
GGGGAAATGTGCGCGGAACCCCTATTTGTTTATTTTTCTAAATACATTCAAATATGTATCCGCTCATGAG
ACAATAACCCTGATAAATGCTTCAATAATATTGAAAAAGGAAGAGTATGAGTATTCAACATTTCCGTGTC
GCCCTTATTCCCTTTTTTGCGGCATTTTGCCTTCCTGTTTTTGCTCACCCAGAAACGCTGGTGAAAGTAA
AAGATGCTGAAGATCAGTTGGGTGCACGAGTGGGTTACATCGAACTGGATCTCAACAGCGGTAAGATCCT
TGAGAGTTTTCGCCCCGAAGAACGTTTTCCAATGATGAGCACTTTTAAAGTTCTGCTATGTGGCGCGGTA
TTATCCCGTATTGACGCCGGGCAAGAGCAACTCGGTCGCCGCATACACTATTCTCAGAATGACTTGGTTG
AGTACTCACCAGTCACAGAAAAGCATCTTACGGATGGCATGACAGTAAGAGAATTATGCAGTGCTGCCAT
AACCATGAGTGATAACACTGCGGCCAACTTACTTCTGACAACGATCGGAGGACCGAAGGAGCTAACCGCT
TTTTTGCACAACATGGGGGATCATGTAACTCGCCTTGATCGTTGGGAACCGGAGCTGAATGAAGCCATAC
CAAACGACGAGCGTGACACCACGATGCCTGTAGCAATGGCAACAACGTTGCGCAAACTATTAACTGGCGA
ACTACTTACTCTAGCTTCCCGGCAACAATTAATAGACTGGATGGAGGCGGATAAAGTTGCAGGACCACTT
CTGCGCTCGGCCCTTCCGGCTGGCTGGTTTATTGCTGATAAATCTGGAGCCGGTGAGCGTGGGTCTCGCG
GTATCATTGCAGCACTGGGGCCAGATGGTAAGCCCTCCCGTATCGTAGTTATCTACACGACGGGGAGTCA
GGCAACTATGGATGAACGAAATAGACAGATCGCTGAGATAGGTGCCTCACTGATTAAGCATTGGTAACTG
TCAGACCAAGTTTACTCATATATACTTTAGATTGATTTAAAACTTCATTTTTAATTTAAAAGGATCTAGG
TGAAGATCCTTTTTGATAATCTCATGACCAAAATCCCTTAACGTGAGTTTTCGTTCCACTGAGCGTCAGA
CCCCGTAGAAAAGATCAAAGGATCTTCTTGAGATCCTTTTTTTCTGCGCGTAATCTGCTGCTTGCAAACA
AAAAAACCACCGCTACCAGCGGTGGTTTGTTTGCCGGATCAAGAGCTACCAACTCTTTTTCCGAAGGTAA
CTGGCTTCAGCAGAGCGCAGATACCAAATACTGTTCTTCTAGTGTAGCCGTAGTTAGGCCACCACTTCAA
GAACTCTGTAGCACCGCCTACATACCTCGCTCTGCTAATCCTGTTACCAGTGGCTGCTGCCAGTGGCGAT
AAGTCGTGTCTTACCGGGTTGGACTCAAGACGATAGTTACCGGATAAGGCGCAGCGGTCGGGCTGAACGG
GGGGTTCGTGCACACAGCCCAGCTTGGAGCGAACGACCTACACCGAACTGAGATACCTACAGCGTGAGCT
ATGAGAAAGCGCCACGCTTCCCGAAGGGAGAAAGGCGGACAGGTATCCGGTAAGCGGCAGGGTCGGAACA
GGAGAGCGCACGAGGGAGCTTCCAGGGGGAAACGCCTGGTATCTTTATAGTCCTGTCGGGTTTCGCCACC
TCTGACTTGAGCGTCGATTTTTGTGATGCTCGTCAGGGGGGCGGAGCCTATGGAAAAACGCCAGCAACGC
GGCCTTTTTACGGTTCCTGGCCTTTTGCTGGCCTTTTGCTCACATGTTCTTTCCTGCGTTATCCCCTGAT
TCTGTGGATAACCGTATTACCGCCTTTGAGTGAGCTGATACCGCTCGCCGCAGCCGAACGACCGAGCGCA
GCGAGTCAGTGAGCGAGGAAGCGGAAGAGCGCCCAATACGCAAACCGCCTCTCCCCGCGCGTTGGCCGAT
TCATTAATGCAGCTGGCACGACAGGTTTCCCGACTGGAAAGCGGGCAGTGAGCGCAACGCAATTAATGTG
AGTTAGCTCACTCATTAGGCACCCCAGGCTTTACACTTTATGCTTCCGGCTCGTATGTTGTGTGGAATTG
TGAGCGGATAACAATTTCACACAGGAAACAGCTATGACCATGATTACGCCAAGCGCGCAATTAACCCTCA
CTAAAGGGAACAAAAGCTGGAGCTGCAAGC
