>Addgene plasmid #143132 | TFORF1560 | depositor partial sequence | sequence record 281534 | Insert
ACCGCCACCATGGCTGCTGAACCAGTAGAAGACAATTGCATCAACTTTGTGGCAATGAAATTTATTGACA
ATACGCTTTACTTTATAGAAAACCTGGAATCAGATTACTTTGGCAAGCTTGAATCTAAATTATCAGTCAT
AAGAAATTTGAATGACCAAGTTCTCTTCATTGACCAAGGAAATCGGCCTCTATTTGAAGATATGACTGAT
TCTGACTGTAGAGATAATGCACCCCGGACCATATTTATTATAAGTATGTATAAAGATAGCCAGCCTAGAG
GTATGGCTGTAACTATCTCTGTGAAGTGTGAGAAAATTTCAACTCTCTCCTGTGAGAACAAAATTATTTC
CTTTAAGGAAATGAATCCTCCTGATAACATCAAGGATACAAAAAGTGACATCATATTCTTTCAGAGAAGT
GTCCCAGGACATGATAATAAGATGCAATTTGAATCTTCATCATACGAAGGATACTTTCTAGCTTGTGAAA
AAGAGAGAGACCTTTTTAAACTCATTTTGAAAAAAGAGGATGAATTGGGGGATAGATCTATAATGTTCAC
TGTTCAAAACGAAGACTAGTAATGAACTAGTCCGTAACTTGAAAGTATTTCGATTTCTTGGCTTTATATA
TCTTGTGGAAAGGACGAGCAACGCTGCGAGGATGCGATCCA
