>Addgene plasmid #143132 | TFORF1560 | depositor partial sequence | sequence record 281535 | Barcode
GCAACGCTGCGAGGATGCGATCCA
